>Addgene plasmid #226496 | POC1525 | addgene full sequence | sequence record 465742 | Addgene NGS Result
CACTCTGTGGTGCAGTACCTCTCACGACTTGGTCTCCTGAGACCGGCCTAGCAGGTGTGAGTTTGTCAGA
CCAAGTTTACTCATATATACTTTAGATTGATTTAAAACTTCATTTTTAATTTAAAAGGATCTAGGTGAAG
ATCCTTTTTGATAATCTCATGACCAAAATCCCTTAACGTGAGTTTTCGTTCCACTGAGCGTCAGACCCCG
TAGAAAAGATCAAAGGATCTTCTTGAGATCCTTTTTTTCTGCGCGTAATCTGCTGCTTGCAAACAAAAAA
ACCACCGCTACCAGCGGTGGTTTGTTTGCCGGATCAAGAGCTACCAACTCTTTTTCCGAAGGTAACTGGC
TTCAGCAGAGCGCAGATACCAAATACTGTCCTTCTAGTGTAGCCGTAGTTAGGCCACCACTTCAAGAACT
CTGTAGCACCGCCTACATACCTCGCTCTGCTAATCCTGTTACCAGTGGCTGCTGCCAGTGGCGATAAGTC
GTGTCTTACCGGGTTGGACTCAAGACGATAGTTACCGGATAAGGCGCAGCGGTCGGGCTGAACGGGGGGT
TCGTGCACACAGCCCAGCTTGGAGCGAACGACCTACACCGAACTGAGATACCTACAGCGTGAGCTATGAG
AAAGCGCCACGCTTCCCGAAGGGAGAAAGGCGGACAGGTATCCGGTAAGCGGCAGGGTCGGAACAGGAGA
GCGCACGAGGGAGCTTCCAGGGGGAAACGCCTGGTATCTTTATAGTCCTGTCGGGTTTCGCCACCTCTGA
CTTGAGCGTCGATTTTTGTGATGCTCGTCAGGGGGGCGGAGCCTATGGAAAAACGCCAGCAACGCGGCCT
TTTTACGGTTCCTGGCCTTTTGCTGGCCTTTTGCTCACATGTTCTTTCCTGCGTTATCCCCTGATTCTGT
GGATAACCGTATTACCGCCTTTGAGTGAGCTGATACCGCTCGCCGCAGCCGAACGACCGAGCGCAGCGAG
TCAGTGAGCGAGGAAGCGGATGAGCGCCCAATACGCAAACCGCCTCTCCCCGCGCGTTGGCCGATTCATT
AATGCAGCTGGCACGACAGGTTTCCCGACTGGAAAGCGGGCAGTGAGCGCAACGCAATTAATGTGAGTTA
GCTCACTCATTAGGCACCCCAGGCTTTACACTTTATGCTTCCGGCTCGTATGTTGTGTGGAATTGTGAGC
GGATAACAATTTCACACAGGAAACAGCTATGACCATGATTACGCCAAGCTTGCATGCCTGCAGGTCGACT
CTAGAGGATCCCCGGGTACCGAGCTCGAATTCACTGGCCGTCGTTTTACAACGTCGTGACTGGGAAAACC
CTGGCGTTACCCAACTTAATCGCCTTGCAGCACATCCCCCTTTCGCCAGCTGGCGTAATAGCGAAGAGGC
CCGCACCGATCGCCCTTCCCAACAGTTGCGCAGCCTGAATGGCGAATGGCGCCTGATGCGGTATTTTCTC
CTTACGCATCTGTGCGGTATTTCACACCGCATATGGTGCACTCTCAGTACAATCTGCTCTGATGCCGCAT
AGTTAAGCCAGCCCCGACACCCGCCAACACCCGCTGACGCGCCCTGACGGGCTTGTCTGCTCCCGGCATC
CGCTTACAGACAAGCTGTGACAAGTACCACCTGGAACGCCAAAGGTCTCAAGACCAAGTCGTGAGAGGTA
CTGCACCACGAAGTGTGCGGCCGCCTTCAGCGGCCGCACGAATAAATACCTGTGACGGAAGATCACTTCG
CAGAATAAATAAATCCTGGTGTCCCTGTTGATACCGGGAAGCCCTGGGCCAACTTTTGGCGAAAATGAGA
CGTTGATCGGCACGTAAGAGGTTCCAACTTTCACCATAATGAAATAAGATCACTACCGGGCGTATTTTTT
GAGTTATCGAGATTTTCAGGAGCTAAGGAAGCTAAAATGGAGAAAAAAATCACTGGATATACCACCGTTG
ATATATCCCAATGGCATCGTAAAGAACATTTTGAGGCATTTCAGTCAGTTGCTCAATGTACCTATAACCA
GACCGTTCAGCTGGATATTACGGCCTTTTTAAAGACCGTAAAGAAAAATAAGCACAAGTTTTATCCGGCC
TTTATTCACATTCTTGCCCGCCTGATGAATGCTCATCCGGAGTTCCGTATGGCAATGAAAGACGGTGAGC
TGGTGATATGGGATAGTGTTCACCCTTGTTACACCGTTTTCCATGAGCAAACTGAAACGTTTTCATCGCT
CTGGAGTGAATACCACGACGATTTCCGGCAGTTTCTACACATATATTCGCAAGATGTGGCGTGTTACGGT
GAAAACCTGGCCTATTTCCCTAAAGGGTTTATTGAGAATATGTTTTTCGTCTCAGCCAATCCCTGGGTGA
GTTTCACCAGTTTTGATTTAAACGTGGCCAATATGGACAACTTCTTCGCCCCCGTTTTCACCATGGGCAA
ATATTATACGCAAGGCGACAAGGTGCTGATGCCGCTGGCGATTCAGGTTCATCATGCCGTTTGTGATGGC
TTCCATGTCGGCAGAATGCTTAATGAATTACAACAGTACTGCGATGAGTGGCAGGGCGGGGCGTAAGAGC
TGGAGCGGCGTAACCGTCGCACAGGAAGGACAGAGAAAGCGCGGATCTGGGAAGTGACGGACAGAACGGT
CAGGACCTGGATTGGGGAGGCGGTTGCCGCCGCTGCTGCTGACGGTGTGACGTTCTCTGTTCCGGTCACA
CCACATACGTTCCGCCATTCCTATGCGATGCACATGCTGTATGCCGGTATACCGCTGAAAGTTCTGCAAA
GCCTGATGGGACATAAGTCCATCAGTTCAACGGAAGTCTACACGAAGGTTTTTGCGCTGGATGTGGCTGC
CCGGCTCCGGGTGCAGTTTGCGATGCCGGAGTCTGATGCGGTTGCGATGCTGAAACAATTATCCTGAGAA
TAAATGCCTTGGCCTTTATATGGAAATGTGGAACTGAGTGGATATGCTGTTTTTGTCTGTTAAACAGAGA
AGCTGGCTGTTATCCACTGAGAAGCGAACGAAACAGTCGGGAAAATCTCCCATTATCGTAGAGATCCGCA
TTATTAATCTCAGGAGCCTGTGTAGCGTTTATAGGAAGTAGTGTTCTGTCATGATGCCTGCAAGCGGTAA
CGAAAACGATTTGAATATGCCTTCAGGAACAATAGAAATCTTCGTGCGGTGTTACGTTGAAGTGGAGCGG
ATTATGTCAGCAATGGACAGAACAACCTAATGAACACAGAACCATGATGTGGTCTGTCCTTTTACAGCCA
GTAGTGCTCGCCGCAGTCGAGCGACAGGGCGAAGCCCTCGAGTGAGCGAGGAAGCACCAGGGAACAGCAC
TTATATATTCTGCTTACACACGATGCCTGAAAAAACTTCCCTTGGGGTTATCCACTTATCCACGGGGATA
TTTTTATAATTATTTTTTTTATAGTTTTTAGATCTTCTTTTTTAGAGCGCCTTGTAGGCCTTTATCCATG
CTGGTTCTAGAGAAGGTGTTGTGACAAATTGCCCTTTCAGTGTGACAAATCACCCTCAAATGACAGTCCT
GTCTGTGACAAATTGCCCTTAACCCTGTGACAAATTGCCCTCAGAAGAAGCTGTTTTTTCACAAAGTTAT
CCCTGCTTATTGACTCTTTTTTATTTAGTGTGACAATCTAAAAACTTGTCACACTTCACATGGATCTGTC
ATGGCGGAAACAGCGGTTATCAATCACAAGAAACGTAAAAATAGCCCGCGAATCGTCCAGTCAAACGACC
TCACTGAGGCGGCATATAGTCTCTCCCGGGATCAAAAACGTATGCTGTATCTGTTCGTTGACCAGATCAG
AAAATCTGATGGCACCCTACAGGAACATGACGGTATCTGCGAGATCCATGTTGCTAAATATGCTGAAATA
TTCGGATTGACCTCTGCGGAAGCCAGTAAGGATATACGGCAGGCATTGAAGAGTTTCGCGGGGAAGGAAG
TGGTTTTTTATCGCCCTGAAGAGGATGCCGGCGATGAAAAAGGCTATGAATCTTTTCCTTGGTTTATCAA
ACGTGCGCACAGTCCATCCAGAGGGCTTTACAGTGTACATATCAACCCATATCTCATTCCCTTCTTTATC
GGGTTACAGAACCGGTTTACGCAGTTTCGGCTTAGTGAAACAAAAGAAATCACCAATCCGTATGCCATGC
GTTTATACGAATCCCTGTGTCAGTATCGTAAGCCGGATGGCTCAGGCATCGTGTCTCTGAAAATCGACTG
GATCATAGAGCGTTACCAGCTGCCTCAAAGTTACCAGCGTATGCCTGACTTCCGCCGCCGCTTCCTGCAG
GTCTGTGTTAATGAGATCAACAGCAGAACTCCAATGCGCCTCTCATACATTGAGAAAAAGAAAGGCCGCC
AGACGACTCATATCGTATTTTCCTTCCGCGATATCACTTCCATGACGACAGGATAGTCTGAGGGTTATCT
GTCACAGATTTGAGGGTGGTTCGTCACATTTGTTCTGACCTACTGAGGGTAATTTGTCACAGTTTTGCTG
TTTCCTTCAGCCTGCATGGATTTTCTCATACTTTTTGAACTGTAATTTTTAAGGAAGCCAAATTTGAGGG
CAGTTTGTCACAGTTGATTTCCTTCTCTTTCCCTTCGTCATGTGACCTGATATCGGGGGTTAGTTCGTCA
TCATTGATGAGGGTTGATTATCACAGTTTATTACTCTGAATTGGCTATCCGCGTGTGTACCTCTACCTGG
AGTTTTTCCCACGGTGGATATTTCTTCTTGCGCTGAGCGTAAGAGCTATCTGACAGAACAGTTCTTCTTT
GCTTCCTCGCCAGTTCGCTCGCTATGCTCGGTTACACGGCTGCGGCGAGCGCTAGTGATAATAAGTGACT
GAGGTATGTGGTGTTCTTATCTCCTTTTGTAGTGTTGCTCTTATTTTAAACAACTTTGCGGTTTTTTGAT
GACTTTGCGATTTTGTTGTTGCTTTGCAGTAAATTGCAAGATTTAATAAAAAAACGCAAAGCAATGATTA
AAGGATGTTCAGAATGAAACTCATGGAAACACTTAACCAGTGCATAAACGCTGGTCATGAAATGACGAAG
GCTATCGCCATTGCACAGTTTAATGATGACAGCCCGGAAGCGAGGAAAATAACCCGGCGCTGGAGAATAG
GTGAAGCAGCGGATTTAGTTGGGGTTTCTTCTCAGGCTATCAGAGATGCCGAGAAAGCAGGGCGACTACC
GCACCCGGATATGGAAATTCGAGGACGGGTTGAGCAACGTGTTGGTTATACAATTGAACAAATTAATCAT
ATGCGTGATGTGTTTGGTACGCGATTGCGACGTGCTGAGGACGTATTTCCACCGGTGATCGGGGTTGCTG
CCCATAAAGGTGGCGTTTACAAAACCTCAGTTTCTGTTCATCTTGCTCAGGATCTGGCTCTGAAGGGGCT
ACGTGTTTTGCTCGTGGAAGGTAACGACCCCCAGGGAACAGCCTCAATGTATCACGGATGGGTACCAGAT
CTTCATATTCATGCAGAAGATACTCTCCTGCCTTTCTATCTTGGGGAAAAGGACGATGTCACTTATGCAA
TAAAGCCCACTTGCTGGCCGGGGCTTGACATTATTCCTTCCTGTCTGGCTCTGCACCGTATTGAAACTGA
GTTAATGGGCAAATTTGATGAAGGTAAACTGCCCACCGATCCACACCTGATGCTCCGACTGGCCATTGAA
ACTGTTGCTCATGACTATGATGTCATAGTTATTGACAGCGCGCCTAACCTGGGTATCGGCACGATTAATG
TCGTATGTGCTGCTGATGTGCTGATTGTTCCCACGCCTGCTGAGTTGTTTGACTACACCTCCGCACTGCA
GTTTTTCGATATGCTTCGTGATCTGCTCAAGAACGTTGATCTTAAAGGGTTCGAGCCTGATGTACGTATT
TTGCTTACCAAATACAGCAATAGTAATGGCTCTCAGTCCCCGTGGATGGAGGAGCAAATTCGGGATGCCT
GGGGAAGCATGGTTCTAAAAAATGTTGTACGTGAAACGGATGAAGTTGGTAAAGGTCAGATCCGGATGAG
AACTGTTTTTGAACAGGCCATTGATCAACGCAGTTCAACTGGTGCCTGGAGAAATGCTCTTTCTATTTGG
GAACCTGTCTGCAATGAAATTTTCGATCGTCTGATTAAACCACGCTGGGAGATTAGATAATGAAGCGTGC
GCCTGTTATTCCAAAACATACGCTCAATACTCAACCGGTTGAAGATACTTCGTTATCGACACCAGCTGCC
CCGATGGTGGATTCGTTAATTGCGCGCGTAGGAGTAATGGCTCGCGGTAATGCCATTACTTTGCCTGTAT
GTGGTCGGGATGTGAAGTTTACTCTTGAAGTGCTCCGGGGTGATAGTGTTGAGAAAACCTCTCGGGTATG
GTCAGGTAATGAACGTGACCAGGAGCTGCTTACTGAGGACGCACTGGATGATCTCATCCCTTCTTTTCTA
CTGACTGGTCAACAGACACCGGCGTTCGGTCGAAGAGTATCTGGTGTCATAGAAATTGCCGATGGGAGTC
GCCGTCGTAAAGCTGCTGCACTTACCGAAAGTGATTATCGTGTTCTGGTTGGCGAGCTGGATGATGAGCA
GATGGCTGCATTATCCAGATTGGGTAACGATTATCGCCCAACAAGTGCTTATGAACGTGGTCAGCGTTAT
GCAAGCCGATTGCAGAATGAATTTGCTGGAAATATTTCTGCGCTGGCTGATGCGGAAAATATTTCACGTA
AGATTATTACCCGCTGTATCAACACCGCCAAATTGCCTAAATCAGTTGTTGCTCTTTTTTCTCACCCCGG
TGAACTATCTGCCCGGTCAGGTGATGCACTTCAAAAAGCCTTTACAGATAAAGAGGAATTACTTAAGCAG
CAGGCATCTAACCTTCATGAGCAGAAAAAAGCTGGGGTGATATTTGAAGCTGAAGAAGTTATCACTCTTT
TAACTTCTGTGCTTAAAACGTCATCTGCATCAAGAACTAGTTTAAGCTCACGACATCAGTTTGCTCCTGG
AGCGACAGTATTGTATAAGGGCGATAAAATGGTGCTTAACCTGGACAGGTCACGTGTTCCAACTGAGTGT
ATAGAGAAAATTGAGGCCATTCTTAAGGAACTTGAAAAGCCAGCACCCTGATGCGACCACGTTTTAGTCT
ACGTTTATCTGTCTTTACTTAATGTCCTTTGTTACAGGCCAGAAAGCATAACTGGCCTGAATATTCTCTC
TGGGCCCACTGTTCCACTTGTATCGTCGGTCTGATAATCAGACTGGGACCACGGTCCCACTCGTATCGTC
GGTCTGATTATTAGTCTGGGACCACGGTCCCACTCGTATCGTCGGTCTGATTATTAGTCTGGGACCACGG
TCCCACTCGTATCGTCGGTCTGATAATCAGACTGGGACCACGGTCCCACTCGTATCGTCGGTCTGATTAT
TAGTCTGGGACCATGGTCCCACTCGTATCGTCGGTCTGATTATTAGTCTGGGACCACGGTCCCACTCGTA
TCGTCGGTCTGATTATTAGTCTGGAACCACGGTCCCACTCGTATCGTCGGTCTGATTATTAGTCTGGGAC
CACGGTCCCACTCGTATCGTCGGTCTGATTATTAGTCTGGGACCACGATCCCACTCGTGTTGTCGGTCTG
ATTATCGGTCTGGGACCACGGTCCCACTTGTATTGTCGATCAGACTATCAGCGTGAGACTACGATTCCAT
CAATGCCTGTCAAGGGCAAGTATTGACATGTCGTCGTAACCTGTAGAACGGAGTAACCTCGGTGTGCGGT
TGTATGCCTGCTGTGGATTGCTGCTGTGTCCTGCTTATCCACAACATTTTGCGCACGGTTATGTGGACAA
AATACCTGGTTACCCAGGCCGTGCCGGCACGTTAACCGGGCTGCATCCGATGCAAGTGTGTCGCTGTCGA
CGCAAGCGGCCGCA
Features (pLannotate 1.2.2; 18 found; start..end, strand, type, name):
    233..821     +  rep_origin     ori: high-copy-number ColE1/pMB1/pBR322/pUC origin of replication
   1004..1096    +  CDS            lacI (fragment): lac repressor; lacI; The lac repressor binds to the lac operator to inhibit transcription in E. coli. This inhibition can be relieved by adding lactose or isopropyl-β-D-thiogalactopyranoside (IPTG).
   1109..1130    +  protein_bind   CAP binding site: CAP binding activates transcription in the presence of cAMP. E. coli catabolite activator protein
   1145..1175    +  promoter       lac promoter: promoter for the E. coli lac operon
   1183..1199    +  protein_bind   lac operator: The lac repressor binds to the lac operator to inhibit transcription in E. coli. This inhibition can be relieved by adding lactose or isopropyl-β-D-thiogalactopyranoside (IPTG). lac repressor encoded by lacI
   1236..1292    -  misc_feature   MCS: pUC18/19 multiple cloning site
   1289..1446    +  CDS            lacZα (fragment): LacZα fragment of β-galactosidase; lacZ fragment
   1452..1551    -  misc_feature   bom (fragment): basis of mobility region from pBR322
   1824..1926    +  promoter       cat promoter: promoter of the E. coli cat gene encoding chloramphenicol acetyltransferase
   1927..2583    +  CDS            cat: CAT_ECOLX - Experimental evidence at protein level: Swiss-Prot protein existence level 1. This enzyme is an effector of chloramphenicol resistance in bacteria. From Escherichia coli. This protein is used as a marker in many commonly used cloning vectors, such as pACYC184.
   2590..2934    +  CDS            resD (fragment): REDF_ECOLI - Also known as D. Protein inferred from homology: Swiss-Prot protein existence level 3. Acts as a repressor of transcription and as a site-specific resolvase that cleaves at the RfsF site. From Escherichia coli (strain K12).
   3401..3620    +  rep_origin     ori2: secondary origin of replication for the bacterial F plasmid; also known as oriS
   3711..4463    +  CDS            repE: REPE1_ECOLI - Also known as E, rep. Experimental evidence at protein level: Swiss-Prot protein existence level 1. Replication initiator in the monomeric form, and autogenous repressor in the dimeric form. From Escherichia coli (strain K12).
   4469..4719    +  misc_feature   incC: incC; incompatibility region of the bacterial F plasmid
   5045..6220    +  CDS            sopA: partitioning protein for the bacterial F plasmid; sopA
   6220..7188    +  CDS            sopB: SOPB_ECOLI - Also known as B. Experimental evidence at protein level: Swiss-Prot protein existence level 1. Control of plasmid partitioning; required to recognize the cis-acting. Binds specifically with the DNA segment containing the sopC region. SopB is trans-acting. From Escherichia coli (strain K12).
   7264..7737    +  misc_feature   sopC: sopC; centromere-like partitioning region of the bacterial F plasmid
   7837..1       +  CDS            yuaZ (fragment) (across the origin): YUAZ_ECO57 - Protein predicted: Swiss-Prot protein existence level 4. From Escherichia coli O157:H7.
