[The description below was written by a language model from this plasmid's Addgene catalogue record and pLannotate feature annotations shown in this document.]
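Description:
POC1525 (pMOBC360_VM) is an empty bacterial cloning backbone of 7,994 bp, built on the self-made pMXBC vector and classified as a synthetic biology tool. It is the "Vector Middle" (VM) member of a chloramphenicol-resistant vector set used for scarless hierarchical DNA assembly by a methylation protection approach. The vector is designed to be methylated by M.Osp807II, described as a BsaI-associated switch methylase. In general terms, such methylation shields selected Type IIS recognition sites from cleavage, so the same enzyme can be reused across successive assembly rounds. The record does not annotate the positions of the BsaI or methylase sites. It also does not indicate that the methylase is encoded on this plasmid, since no such gene appears in the feature table.

The annotated sequence shows a dual-replicon architecture. A high-copy ColE1/pUC-type origin is present, consistent with the catalogue's high-copy designation. Alongside it sits a complete F-plasmid maintenance module of the kind found in BAC vectors. This module comprises ori2 (oriS), the repE initiator, the incC incompatibility region, and the sopA/sopB/sopC partitioning system, which support stable single-copy inheritance. A resD fragment, a yuaZ fragment and a pBR322 bom fragment appear to be backbone remnants. Selection is by a cat gene, encoding chloramphenicol acetyltransferase, under its native promoter.

The cloning region is a lac cassette made up of a CAP binding site, lac promoter and operator, a pUC18/19-type multiple cloning site, and a lacZα fragment. This arrangement would ordinarily allow blue/white screening of insert replacement, although the record does not state that use. The vector was made by gene synthesis, and the depositor recommends DH10B as the working strain.
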