Addgene plasmid #226496: POC1525
Purpose: (Empty Backbone) pMOBC360_VM: Vector Middle (VM) of the set (Chloramphenicol R) to be methylated by the M.Osp807II BsaI-associated switch methylase. Used for the assembly using the methylation protection approach
Depositing lab: Christopher A. O'Callaghan. Depositing organization: University of Oxford. Publication: UniClo: scarless hierarchical DNA assembly without sequence constraint. Flores-Fernandez CN, Lin D, Robins K, O'Callaghan CA. Nucleic Acids Res. 2025 Jun 20;53(12):gkaf548. doi: 10.1093/nar/gkaf548. PubMed 40548934.
Backbone
  Vector backbone: pMXBC
  Backbone manufacturer: Self-made
  Backbone size (bp): 7994
  Vector type: Synthetic Biology
Growth in bacteria
  Bacterial resistance: Chloramphenicol, 25 μg/mL
  Growth temperature: 37°C
  Growth strain: DH5alpha
  Copy number: High Copy
Gene/Insert
  Cloning method: Gene Synthesis
Terms and licenses: Academic/Nonprofit Terms; Industry Terms: Not Available to Industry
Depositor comments: The DH10B strain should be used for expression of this plasmid.
How to cite: POC1525 was a gift from Christopher A. O'Callaghan (Addgene plasmid # 226496 ; http://n2t.net/addgene:226496 ; RRID:Addgene_226496)
